>Addgene plasmid #14249 | pAG425GAL-ccdB-HA | addgene full sequence | sequence record 254509 | Addgene NGS Result
GACGAAAGGGCCTCGTGATACGCCTATTTTTATAGGTTAATGTCATGATAATAATGGTTTCTTAGTATGA
TCCAATATCAAAGGAAATGATAGCATTGAAGGATGAGACTAATCCAATTGAGGAGTGGCAGCATATAGAA
CAGCTAAAGGGTAGTGCTGAAGGAAGCATACGATACCCCGCATGGAATGGGATAATATCACAGGAGGTAC
TAGACTACCTTTCATCCTACATAAATAGACGCATATAAGTACGCATTTAAGCATAAACACGCACTATGCC
GTTCTTCTCATGTATATATATATACAGGCAACACGCAGATATAGGTGCGACGTGAACAGTGAGCTGTATG
TGCGCAGCTCGCGTTGCATTTTCGGAAGCGCTCGTTTTCGGAAACGCTTTGAAGTTCCTATTCCGAAGTT
CCTATTCTCTAGAAAGTATAGGAACTTCAGAGCGCTTTTGAAAACCAAAAGCGCTCTGAAGACGCACTTT
CAAAAAACCAAAAACGCACCGGACTGTAACGAGCTACTAAAATATTGCGAATACCGCTTCCACAAACATT
GCTCAAAAGTATCTCTTTGCTATATATCTCTGTGCTATATCCCTATATAACCTACCCATCCACCTTTCGC
TCCTTGAACTTGCATCTAAACTCGACCTCTACATTTTTTATGTTTATCTCTAGTATTACTCTTTAGACAA
AAAAATTGTAGTAAGAACTATTCATAGAGTGAATCGAAAACAATACGAAAATGTAAACATTTCCTATACG
TAGTATATAGAGACAAAATAGAAGAAACCGTTCATAATTTTCTGACCAATGAAGAATCATCAACGCTATC
ACTTTCTGTTCACAAAGTATGCGCAATCCACATCGGTATAGAATATAATCGGGGATGCCTTTATCTTGAA
AAAATGCACCCGCAGCTTCGCTAGTAATCAGTAAACGCGGGAAGTGGAGTCAGGCTTTTTTTATGGAAGA
GAAAATAGACACCAAAGTAGCCTTCTTCTAACCTTAACGGACCTACAGTGCAAAAAGTTATCAAGAGACT
GCATTATAGAGCGCACAAAGGAGAAAAAAAGTAATCTAAGATGCTTTGTTAGAAAAATAGCGCTCTCGGG
ATGCATTTTTGTAGAACAAAAAAGAAGTATAGATTCTTTGTTGGTAAAATAGCGCTCTCGCGTTGCATTT
CTGTTCTGTAAAAATGCAGCTCAGATTCTTTGTTTGAAAAATTAGCGCTCTCGCGTTGCATTTTTGTTTT
ACAAAAATGAAGCACAGATTCTTCGTTGGTAAAATAGCGCTTTCGCGTTGCATTTCTGTTCTGTAAAAAT
GCAGCTCAGATTCTTTGTTTGAAAAATTAGCGCTCTCGCGTTGCATTTTTGTTCTACAAAATGAAGCACA
GATGCTTCGTTCAGGTGGCACTTTTCGGGGAAATGTGCGCGGAACCCCTATTTGTTTATTTTTCTAAATA
CATTCAAATATGTATCCGCTCATGAGACAATAACCCTGATAAATGCTTCAATAATATTGAAAAAGGAAGA
GTATGAGTATTCAACATTTCCGTGTCGCCCTTATTCCCTTTTTTGCGGCATTTTGCCTTCCTGTTTTTGC
TCACCCAGAAACGCTGGTGAAAGTAAAAGATGCTGAAGATCAGTTGGGTGCACGAGTGGGTTACATCGAA
CTGGATCTCAACAGCGGTAAGATCCTTGAGAGTTTTCGCCCCGAAGAACGTTTTCCAATGATGAGCACTT
TTAAAGTTCTGCTATGTGGCGCGGTATTATCCCGTATTGACGCCGGGCAAGAGCAACTCGGTCGCCGCAT
ACACTATTCTCAGAATGACTTGGTTGAGTACTCACCAGTCACAGAAAAGCATCTTACGGATGGCATGACA
GTAAGAGAATTATGCAGTGCTGCCATAACCATGAGTGATAACACTGCGGCCAACTTACTTCTGACAACGA
TCGGAGGACCGAAGGAGCTAACCGCTTTTTTGCACAACATGGGGGATCATGTAACTCGCCTTGATCGTTG
GGAACCGGAGCTGAATGAAGCCATACCAAACGACGAGCGTGACACCACGATGCCTGTAGCAATGGCAACA
ACGTTGCGCAAACTATTAACTGGCGAACTACTTACTCTAGCTTCCCGGCAACAATTAATAGACTGGATGG
AGGCGGATAAAGTTGCAGGACCACTTCTGCGCTCGGCCCTTCCGGCTGGCTGGTTTATTGCTGATAAATC
TGGAGCCGGTGAGCGTGGGTCTCGCGGTATCATTGCAGCACTGGGGCCAGATGGTAAGCCCTCCCGTATC
GTAGTTATCTACACGACGGGGAGTCAGGCAACTATGGATGAACGAAATAGACAGATCGCTGAGATAGGTG
CCTCACTGATTAAGCATTGGTAACTGTCAGACCAAGTTTACTCATATATACTTTAGATTGATTTAAAACT
TCATTTTTAATTTAAAAGGATCTAGGTGAAGATCCTTTTTGATAATCTCATGACCAAAATCCCTTAACGT
GAGTTTTCGTTCCACTGAGCGTCAGACCCCGTAGAAAAGATCAAAGGATCTTCTTGAGATCCTTTTTTTC
TGCGCGTAATCTGCTGCTTGCAAACAAAAAAACCACCGCTACCAGCGGTGGTTTGTTTGCCGGATCAAGA
GCTACCAACTCTTTTTCCGAAGGTAACTGGCTTCAGCAGAGCGCAGATACCAAATACTGTTCTTCTAGTG
TAGCCGTAGTTAGGCCACCACTTCAAGAACTCTGTAGCACCGCCTACATACCTCGCTCTGCTAATCCTGT
TACCAGTGGCTGCTGCCAGTGGCGATAAGTCGTGTCTTACCGGGTTGGACTCAAGACGATAGTTACCGGA
TAAGGCGCAGCGGTCGGGCTGAACGGGGGGTTCGTGCACACAGCCCAGCTTGGAGCGAACGACCTACACC
GAACTGAGATACCTACAGCGTGAGCTATGAGAAAGCGCCACGCTTCCCGAAGGGAGAAAGGCGGACAGGT
ATCCGGTAAGCGGCAGGGTCGGAACAGGAGAGCGCACGAGGGAGCTTCCAGGGGGAAACGCCTGGTATCT
TTATAGTCCTGTCGGGTTTCGCCACCTCTGACTTGAGCGTCGATTTTTGTGATGCTCGTCAGGGGGGCGG
AGCCTATGGAAAAACGCCAGCAACGCGGCCTTTTTACGGTTCCTGGCCTTTTGCTGGCCTTTTGCTCACA
TGTTCTTTCCTGCGTTATCCCCTGATTCTGTGGATAACCGTATTACCGCCTTTGAGTGAGCTGATACCGC
TCGCCGCAGCCGAACGACCGAGCGCAGCGAGTCAGTGAGCGAGGAAGCGGAAGAGCGCCCAATACGCAAA
CCGCCTCTCCCCGCGCGTTGGCCGATTCATTAATGCAGCTGGCACGACAGGTTTCCCGACTGGAAAGCGG
GCAGTGAGCGCAACGCAATTAATGTGAGTTAGCTCACTCATTAGGCACCCCAGGCTTTACACTTTATGCT
TCCGGCTCGTATGTTGTGTGGAATTGTGAGCGGATAACAATTTCACACAGGAAACAGCTATGACCATGAT
TACGCCAAGCGCGCAATTAACCCTCACTAAAGGGAACAAAAGCTGGAGCTCTAGTACGGATTAGAAGCCG
CCGAGCGGGTGACAGCCCTCCGAAGGAAGACTCTCCTCCGTGCGTCCTCGTCTTCACCGGTCGCGTTCCT
GAAACGCAGATGTGCCTCGCGCCGCACTGCTCCGAACAATAAAGATTCTACAATACTAGCTTTTATGGTT
ATGAAGAGGAAAAATTGGCAGTAACCTGGCCCCACAAACCTTCAAATGAACGAATCAAATTAACAACCAT
AGGATGATAATGCGATTAGTTTTTTAGCCTTATTTCTGGGGTAATTAATCAGCGAAGCGATGATTTTTGA
TCTATTAACAGATATATAAATGCAAAAACTGCATAACCACTTTAACTAATACTTTCAACATTTTCGGTTT
GTATTACTTCTTATTCAAATGTAATAAAAGTATCAACAAAAAATTGTTAATATACCTCTATACTTTAACG
TCAAGGAGAAAAAACCCCGGATTCTAGAACTAGTGGATCCCCCATCACAAGTTTGTACAAAAAAGCTGAA
CGAGAAACGTAAAATGATATAAATATCAATATATTAAATTAGATTTTGCATAAAAAACAGACTACATAAT
ACTGTAAAACACAACATATCCAGTCACTATGGCGGCCGCATTAGGCACCCCAGGCTTTACACTTTATGCT
TCCGGCTCGTATAATGTGTGGATTTTGAGTTAGGATCCGTCGAGATTTTCAGGAGCTAAGGAAGCTAAAA
TGGAGAAAAAAATCACTGGATATACCACCGTTGATATATCCCAATGGCATCGTAAAGAACATTTTGAGGC
ATTTCAGTCAGTTGCTCAATGTACCTATAACCAGACCGTTCAGCTGGATATTACGGCCTTTTTAAAGACC
GTAAAGAAAAATAAGCACAAGTTTTATCCGGCCTTTATTCACATTCTTGCCCGCCTGATGAATGCTCATC
CGGAATTCCGTATGGCAATGAAAGACGGTGAGCTGGTGATATGGGATAGTGTTCACCCTTGTTACACCGT
TTTCCATGAGCAAACTGAAACGTTTTCATCGCTCTGGAGTGAATACCACGACGATTTCCGGCAGTTTCTA
CACATATATTCGCAAGATGTGGCGTGTTACGGTGAAAACCTGGCCTATTTCCCTAAAGGGTTTATTGAGA
ATATGTTTTTCGTCTCAGCCAATCCCTGGGTGAGTTTCACCAGTTTTGATTTAAACGTGGCCAATATGGA
CAACTTCTTCGCCCCCGTTTTCACCATGGGCAAATATTATACGCAAGGCGACAAGGTGCTGATGCCGCTG
GCGATTCAGGTTCATCATGCCGTTTGTGATGGCTTCCATGTCGGCAGAATGCTTAATGAATTACAACAGT
ACTGCGATGAGTGGCAGGGCGGGGCGTAAACGCGTGGATCCGGCTTACTAAAAGCCAGATAACAGTATGC
GTATTTGCGCGCTGATTTTTGCGGTATAAGAATATATACTGATATGTATACCCGAAGTATGTCAAAAAGA
GGTATGCTATGAAGCAGCGTATTACAGTGACAGTTGACAGCGACAGCTATCAGTTGCTCAAGGCATATAT
GATGTCAATATCTCCGGTCTGGTAAGCACAACCATGCAGAATGAAGCCCGTCGTCTGCGTGCCGAACGCT
GGAAAGCGGAAAATCAGGAAGGGATGGCTGAGGTCGCCCGGTTTATTGAAATGAACGGCTCTTTTGCTGA
CGAGAACAGGGGCTGGTGAAATGCAGTTTAAGGTTTACACCTATAAAAGAGAGAGCCGTTATCGTCTGTT
TGTGGATGTACAGAGTGATATTATTGACACGCCCGGGCGACGGATGGTGATCCCCCTGGCCAGTGCACGT
CTGCTGTCAGATAAAGTCTCCCGTGAACTTTACCCGGTGGTGCATATCGGGGATGAAAGCTGGCGCATGA
TGACCACCGATATGGCCAGTGTGCCGGTCTCCGTTATCGGGGAAGAAGTGGCTGATCTCAGCCACCGCGA
AAATGACATCAAAAACGCCATTAACCTGATGTTCTGGGGAATATAAATGTCAGGCTCCCTTATACACAGC
CAGTCTGCAGGTCGACCATAGTGACTGGATATGTTGTGTTTTACAGTATTATGTAGTCTGTTTTTTATGC
AAAATCTAATTTAATATATTGATATTTATATCATTTTACGTTTCTCGTTCAGCTTTCTTGTACAAAGTGG
TGATGGGCTGCAGGAATTCGATATCAAGCTTAGGTGGAATGTACCCATACGATGTTCCTGACTATGCGGG
CTATCCCTATGACGTCCCGGACTATGCAGGATCCTATCCATATGACGTTCCAGATTACGCTGCTCAGTGC
TAACTCGAGTCATGTAATTAGTTATGTCACGCTTACATTCACGCCCTCCCCCCACATCCGCTCTAACCGA
AAAGGAAGGAGTTAGACAACCTGAAGTCTAGGTCCCTATTTATTTTTTTATAGTTATGTTAGTATTAAGA
ACGTTATTTATATTTCAAATTTTTCTTTTTTTTCTGTACAGACGCGTGTACGCATGTAACATTATACTGA
AAACCTTGCTTGAGAAGGTTTTGGGACGCTCGAAGGCTTTAATTTGCGGCCGGTACCCAATTCGCCCTAT
AGTGAGTCGTATTACGCGCGCTCACTGGCCGTCGTTTTACAACGTCGTGACTGGGAAAACCCTGGCGTTA
CCCAACTTAATCGCCTTGCAGCACATCCCCCTTTCGCCAGCTGGCGTAATAGCGAAGAGGCCCGCACCGA
TCGCCCTTCCCAACAGTTGCGCAGCCTGAATGGCGAATGG
[124 nt withheld, positions 6411-6534]
C
[91 nt withheld, positions 6536-6626]
A
[49 nt withheld, positions 6628-6676]
CCTTTGACGTTGGAGTCCACGTTCTTT
[37 nt withheld, positions 6704-6740]
ACCCTATCTCGGTCTATTCTTTTGATTTATAAGGGATTTTGCCGATTTCGGCCTATTGGTTAAAAAATGA
GCTGATTTAACAAAAATTTAACGCGAATTTTAACAAAATATTAACGCTTACAATTTCCTGATGCGGTATT
TTCTCCTTACGCATCTGTGCGGTATTTCACACCGCATATCGACCGGTCGAGGAGAACTTCTAGTATATCT
ACATACCTAATATTATTGCCTTATTAAAAATGGAATCCCAACAATTACATCAAAATCCACATTCTCTTCA
AAATCAATTGTCCTGTACTTCCTTGTTCATGTGTGTTCAAAAACGTTATATTTATAGGATAATTATACTC
TATTTCTCAACAAGTAATTGGTTGTTTGGCCGAGCGGTCTAAGGCGCCTGATTCAAGAAATATCTTGACC
GCAGTTAACTGTGGGAATACTCAGGTATCGTAAGATGCAAGAGTTCGAATCTCTTAGCAACCATTATTTT
TTTCCTCAACATAACGAGAACACACAGGGGCGCTATCGCACAGAATCAAATTCGATGACTGGAAATTTTT
TGTTAATTTCAGAGGTCGCCTGACGCATATACCTTTTTCAACTGAAAAATTGGGAGAAAAAGGAAAGGTG
AGAGCGCCGGAACCGGCTTTTCATATAGAATAGAGAAGCGTTCATGACTAAATGCTTGCATCACAATACT
TGAAGTTGACAATATTATTTAAGGACCTATTGTTTTTTCCAATAGGTGGTTAGCAATCGTCTTACTTTCT
AACTTTTCTTACCTTTTACATTTCAGCAATATATATATATATATTTCAAGGATATACCATTCTAATGTCT
GCCCCTAAGAAGATCGTCGTTTTGCCAGGTGACCACGTTGGTCAAGAAATCACAGCCGAAGCCATTAAGG
TTCTTAAAGCTATTTCTGATGTTCGTTCCAATGTCAAGTTCGATTTCGAAAATCATTTAATTGGTGGTGC
TGCTATCGATGCTACAGGTGTTCCACTTCCAGATGAGGCGCTGGAAGCCTCCAAGAAGGCTGATGCCGTT
TTGTTAGGTGCTGTGGGTGGTCCTAAATGGGGTACCGGTAGTGTTAGACCTGAACAAGGTTTACTAAAAA
TCCGTAAAGAACTTCAATTGTACGCCAACTTAAGACCATGTAACTTTGCATCCGACTCTCTTTTAGACTT
ATCTCCAATCAAGCCACAATTTGCTAAAGGTACTGACTTCGTTGTTGTCAGAGAATTAGTGGGAGGTATT
TACTTTGGTAAGAGAAAGGAAGACGATGGTGATGGTGTCGCTTGGGATAGTGAACAATACACCGTTCCAG
AAGTGCAAAGAATCACAAGAATGGCCGCTTTCATGGCCCTACAACATGAGCCACCATTGCCTATTTGGTC
CTTGGATAAAGCTAATGTTTTGGCCTCTTCAAGATTATGGAGAAAAACTGTGGAGGAAACCATCAAGAAC
GAATTCCCTACATTGAAGGTTCAACATCAATTGATTGATTCTGCCGCCATGATCCTAGTTAAGAACCCAA
CCCACCTAAATGGTATTATAATCACCAGCAACATGTTTGGTGATATCATCTCCGATGAAGCCTCCGTTAT
CCCAGGTTCCTTGGGTTTGTTGCCATCTGCGTCCTTGGCCTCTTTGCCAGACAAGAACACCGCATTTGGT
TTGTACGAACCATGCCACGGTTCTGCTCCAGATTTGCCAAAGAATAAGGTCAACCCTATCGCCACTATCT
TGTCTGCTGCAATGATGTTGAAATTGTCATTGAACTTGCCTGAAGAAGGTAAGGCCATTGAAGATGCAGT
TAAAAAGGTTTTGGATGCAGGTATCAGAACTGGTGATTTAGGTGGTTCCAACAGTACCACCGAAGTCGGT
GATGCTGTCGCCGAAGAAGTTAAGAAAATCCTTGCTTAAAAAGATTCTCTTTTTTTATGATATTTGTACA
TAAACTTTATAAATGAAATTCATAATAGAAACGACACGAAATTACAAAATGGAATATGTTCATAGGGTAG
ACGAAACTATATACGCAATCTACATACATTTATCAAGAAGGAGAAAAAGGAGGATGTAAAGGAATACAGG
TAAGCAAATTGATACTAATGGCTCAACGTGATAAGGAAAAAGAATTGCACTTTAACATTAATATTGACAA
GGAGGAGGGCACCACACAAAAAGTTAGGTGTAACAGAAAATCATGAAACTATGATTCCTAATTTATATAT
TGGAGGATTTTCTCTAAAAAAAAAAAAATACAACAAATAAAAAACACTCAATGACCTGACCATTTGATGG
AGTTTAAGTCAATACCTTCTTGAACCATTTCCCATAATGGTGAAAGTTCCCTCAAGAATTTTACTCTGTC
AGAAACGGCCTTAACGACGTAGTCGATATGGTGCACTCTCAGTACAATCTGCTCTGATGCCGCATAGTTA
AGCCAGCCCCGACACCCGCCAACACCCGCTGACGCGCCCTGACGGGCTTGTCTGCTCCCGGCATCCGCTT
ACAGACAAGCTGTGACCGTCTCCGGGAGCTGCATGTGTCAGAGGTTTTCACCGTCATCACCGAAACGCGC
GA
Features (pLannotate 1.2.2; 31 found; start..end, strand, type, name):
     69..1411    +  rep_origin     2μ ori: yeast 2μ plasmid origin of replication
   1438..1542    +  promoter       AmpR promoter: bla
   1543..2403    +  CDS            AmpR: β-lactamase; bla; confers resistance to ampicillin, carbenicillin, and related antibiotics
   2574..3162    +  rep_origin     ori: high-copy-number ColE1/pMB1/pBR322/pUC origin of replication
   3345..3437    +  CDS            lacI (fragment): lac repressor; lacI; The lac repressor binds to the lac operator to inhibit transcription in E. coli. This inhibition can be relieved by adding lactose or isopropyl-β-D-thiogalactopyranoside (IPTG).
   3450..3471    +  protein_bind   CAP binding site: CAP binding activates transcription in the presence of cAMP. E. coli catabolite activator protein
   3486..3516    +  promoter       lac promoter: promoter for the E. coli lac operon
   3524..3540    +  protein_bind   lac operator: The lac repressor binds to the lac operator to inhibit transcription in E. coli. This inhibition can be relieved by adding lactose or isopropyl-β-D-thiogalactopyranoside (IPTG). lac repressor encoded by lacI
   3585..3603    +  promoter       T3 promoter: promoter for bacteriophage T3 RNA polymerase
   3627..4068    +  promoter       GAL1 promoter: S. cerevisiae GAL1; inducible promoter, regulated by Gal4
   4083..4103    +  misc_feature   MCS (fragment): pBluescript multiple cloning site
   4107..4231    +  protein_bind   attR1: mutant version of attR; recombination site for the Gateway® LR reaction LR Clonase™
   4256..4286    +  promoter       lac UV5 promoter: E. coli lac promoter with an "up" mutation
   4310..4339    +  promoter       cat promoter (fragment): promoter of the E. coli cat gene encoding chloramphenicol acetyltransferase
   4340..4999    +  CDS            CmR: chloramphenicol acetyltransferase; cat; confers resistance to chloramphenicol
   5178..5336    +  CDS            ccdA (fragment): CCDA_ECO57 - Also known as H, letA. Experimental evidence at protein level: Swiss-Prot protein existence level 1. Antitoxin component of a type II toxin-antitoxin (TA) system which inhibits the post-segregational killing (PSK) of plasmid-free cells, also referred to as a plasmid addiction system. Binds to and blocks the activity of CcdB; will also remove bound CcdB protein from the CcdB-GyrA complex by forming a CcdA-CcdB complex, a process termed rejuvenation. Functions as a transcriptional corepressor for the ccdAB operon, repression also requires CcdB (By similarity). From Escherichia coli
   5341..5643    +  CDS            ccdB: CCDB_ECOLI - Also known as G, letB, letD. Experimental evidence at protein level: Swiss-Prot protein existence level 1. Toxic component of a type II toxin-antitoxin (TA) system, functioning in plasmid maintainence. Responsible for the post- segregational killing (PSK) of plasmid-free cells, also referred to as a plasmid addiction system. Half-life of over 2 hours. Cell killing by CcdB is accompanied by filamentation, defects in chromosome and plasmid segregation, defects in cell division, formation of anucleate cells, decreased DNA synthesis and plasmid loss. Interferes with the activity of DN
   5687..5811    -  protein_bind   attR2: mutant version of attR; recombination site for the Gateway® LR reaction LR Clonase™
   5815..5842    +  misc_feature   MCS (fragment): pBluescript multiple cloning site
   5852..5941    +  CDS            3xHA: three tandem HA epitope tags
   5960..6207    +  terminator     CYC1 terminator: S. cerevisiae CYC1; transcription terminator for CYC1
   6226..6244    -  promoter       T7 promoter: promoter for bacteriophage T7 RNA polymerase
   6252..6407    +  CDS            lacZα (fragment): LacZα fragment of β-galactosidase; lacZ fragment
   6411..6839    +  rep_origin     f1 ori (sequence partly withheld): f1 bacteriophage origin of replication; arrow indicates direction of (+) strand synthesis
   6867..6919    -  misc_feature   bom (fragment): basis of mobility region from pBR322
   6950..7027    +  CDS            YO192_YEAST (fragment): Experimental evidence at protein level: Swiss-Prot protein existence level 1. From Saccharomyces cerevisiae (strain ATCC 204508 / S288c) (Baker's yeast).
   7167..7574    +  promoter       LEU2 promoter: S. cerevisiae LEU2
   7575..8669    +  CDS            LEU2: 3-isopropylmalate dehydrogenase, required for leucine biosynthesis; S. cerevisiae LEU2; yeast auxotrophic marker
   9031..9147    -  CDS            NFS1 (fragment): NFS1_YEAST - Also known as SPL1 From Saccharomyces cerevisiae (strain ATCC 204508 / S288c) (Baker's yeast).
   9146..9196    -  misc_feature   bom (fragment): basis of mobility region from pBR322
   9298..1       -  CDS            rop (fragment) (across the origin): Rop protein, which maintains plasmids at low copy number; rop
