[The description below was written by a language model from this plasmid's Addgene catalogue record and pLannotate feature annotations shown in this document.]
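Description:
pAG425GAL-ccdB-HA is an empty Gateway destination vector for galactose-inducible protein expression in Saccharomyces cerevisiae, built on the pRS425 backbone. It is an E. coli–yeast shuttle plasmid of about 9.3 kb. In yeast it replicates episomally through the 2μ origin, which typically gives high copy number, and it is selected by complementation of leucine auxotrophy with the LEU2 marker under its own promoter. In bacteria it relies on a high-copy ColE1/pUC-type origin and ampicillin resistance (β-lactamase). An f1 origin and remnants of the pBluescript-derived lacZα/MCS region, flanked by T3 and T7 promoters, are also retained.

The expression unit consists of the Gal4-regulated GAL1 promoter, a Gateway cassette, an in-frame 3xHA epitope tag and the CYC1 transcription terminator. The cassette is bounded by attR1 and attR2 and carries a chloramphenicol acetyltransferase gene plus the ccdB gyrase toxin, with a ccdA fragment alongside. Because ccdB kills standard E. coli strains, the unrecombined vector must be maintained in a ccdB-tolerant strain, with chloramphenicol selecting for retention of the cassette. In an LR recombination with an attL-flanked entry clone, the cassette is replaced by the gene of interest, and ccdB counter-selects against parental plasmid in ordinary hosts. An open reading frame lacking a stop codon then becomes fused at its C terminus to the triple HA tag, allowing detection or immunoprecipitation with anti-HA antibodies.

The plasmid carries no insert of its own. It belongs to a suite of yeast Gateway vectors designed for high-throughput genetic analysis, here supporting inducible, high-copy overexpression of C-terminally HA-tagged proteins. The depositor notes that the reference sequence may not exactly match the physical plasmid.
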