Addgene plasmid #14249: pAG425GAL-ccdB-HA
Purpose: (Empty Backbone)
Depositing lab: Susan Lindquist. Depositing organization: Whitehead Institute for Biomedical Research. Publication: A suite of Gateway cloning vectors for high-throughput genetic analysis in Saccharomyces cerevisiae. Alberti S, Gitler AD, Lindquist S. Yeast. 2007 Oct . 24(10):913-9. 10.1002/yea.1502 PubMed 17583893.
Backbone
  Vector backbone: pRS425
  Vector type: Yeast Expression ; Gateway Destination
  Selectable markers: LEU2
Growth in bacteria
  Bacterial resistance: Chloramphenicol and Ampicillin, 25 & 100 μg/mL
  Growth temperature: 37°C
  Growth strain: ccdB Survival
  Growth instructions: DB3.1, ccdB Survival
  Copy number: Unknown
Gene/Insert
  Gene/Insert name: None
  Tag / fusion protein: 3HA (C terminal on backbone)
  Cloning method: Gateway Cloning
  Sequencing primers: 5′ GAL1
Terms and licenses: Academic/Nonprofit Terms; Industry Terms: Not Available to Industry
Depositor comments: Type of plasmid: 2-micron. This plasmid contains the Gateway technology from Invitrogen; Invitrogen requires purchasing of Gateway Clonase for carrying out the Gateway recombinational cloning reaction http://www.invitrogen.com Please note that the full plasmid sequence is provided as a reference only, and may not match the exact sequence of the plasmid.
How to cite: pAG425GAL-ccdB-HA was a gift from Susan Lindquist (Addgene plasmid # 14249 ; http://n2t.net/addgene:14249 ; RRID:Addgene_14249)
