>Addgene plasmid #14249 | pAG425GAL-ccdB-HA | addgene partial sequence | sequence record 20704 | 14249 with pRS_marker
AGGGAACTTTCACCATTATGGGAAATGGTTCAAGAAGGTATTGACTTAAACTCCATCAAATGGTCAGGTC
ATTGAGTGTTTTTTATTTGTTGTATTTTTTTTTTTTTAGAGAAAATCCTCCAATATATAAATTAGGAATC
ATAGTTTCATGATTTTCTGTTACACCTAACTTTTTGTGTGGTGCCCTCCTCCTTGTCAATATTAATGTTA
AAGTGCAATTCTTTTTCCTTATCACGTTGAGCCATTAGTATCAATTTGCTTACCTGTATTCCTTTACATC
CTCCTTTTTCTCCTTCTTGATAAATGTATGTAGATTGCGTATATAGTTTCGTCTACCCTATGAACATATT
CCATTTTGTAATTTCGTGTCGTTTCTATTATGAATTTCATTTATAAAGTTTATGTACAAATATCATAAAA
AAAGAGAATCTTTTTAAGCAAGGATTTTCTTAACTTCTTCGGCGACAGCATCACCGACTTCGGTGGTACT
GTTGGAACCACCTAAATCACCAGTTCTGATACCTGCATCCAAAACCTTTTTAACTGCATCTTCAATGGCC
TTACCTTCTTCAGGCAAGTTCAATGACAATTTCAACATCATTGCAGCAGACA
