>Addgene plasmid #14249 | pAG425GAL-ccdB-HA | addgene partial sequence | sequence record 20705 | 14249 with GW5
TAAAGTGTAAAGCCTGGGGGTGCCTAATGCGGCCGCCATAGTGACTGGATATGTTGTGTTTTACAGTATT
ATGTAGTCTGTTTTTTATGCAAAATCTAATTTAATATATTGATATTTATATCATTTTACGTTTCTCGTTC
AGCTTTTTTGTACAAACTTGTGATGGGGGATCCACTAGTTCTAGAATCCGGGGTTTTTTCTCCTTGACGT
TAAAGTATAGAGGTATATTAACAATTTTTTGTTGATACTTTTATTACATTTGAATAAGAAGTAATACAAA
CCGAAAATGTTGAAAGTATTAGTTAAAGTGGTTATGCAGTTTTTGCATTTATATATCTGTTAATAGATCA
AAAATCATCGCTTCGCTGATTAATTACCCCAGAAATAAGGCTAAAAAACTAATCGCATTATCATCCTATG
GTTGTTAATTTGATTCGTTCATTTGAAGGTTTGTGGGGCCAGGTTACTGCCAATTTTTCCTCTTCATAAC
CATAAAAGCTAGTATTGTAGAATCTTTATTGTTCGGAGCAGTGCGGCGCGAGGCACATCTGCGTTTCAGG
AACGCGACCGGTGAAGACGAGGACGCACGGAGGAGAGTCTTCCTTCGGAGGGCTGTCACCC
