>Addgene plasmid #14249 | pAG425GAL-ccdB-HA | addgene partial sequence | sequence record 20706 | 14249 with GW3
CGGGGAAGAGTGGCTGATCTCAGCCACCGCGAAAATGACATCAAAAACGCCATTAACCTGATGTTCTGGG
GAATATAAATGTCAGGCTCCCTTATACACAGCCAGTCTGCAGGTCGACCATAGTGACTGGATATGTTGTG
TTTTACAGTATTATGTAGTCTGTTTTTTATGCAAAATCTAATTTAATATATTGATATTTATATCATTTTA
CGTTTCTCGTTCAGCTTTCTTGTACAAAGTGGTGATGGGCTGCAGGAATTCGATATCAAGCTTAGGTGGA
ATGTACCCATACGATGTTCCTGACTATGCGGGCTATCCCTATGACGTCCCGGACTATGCAGGATCCTATC
CATATGACGTTCCAGATTACGCTGCTCAGTGCTAACTCGAGTCATGTAATTAGTTATGTCACGCTTACAT
TCACGCCCTCCCCCCACATCCGCTCTAACCGAAAAGGAAGGAGTTAGACAACCTGAAGTCTAGGTCCCTA
TTTATTTTTTTATAGTTATGTTAGTATTAAGAACGTTATTTATATTTCAAATTTTTCTTTTTTTTCTGTA
CAGACGCGTGTACGCATGTAACATTATACTGAAAACCTTGCTTGAGAAGGTTTTGGGACGCTCGAAGGCT
TTAATTTGCGGCCGGTA
