>Addgene plasmid #14249 | pAG425GAL-ccdB-HA | addgene partial sequence | sequence record 60446 | pGEX-3 5'-CCGGGAGCTGCATGTGTCAGAGG-3'
CCTCGTGATACGCCTATTTTTATAGGTTAATGTCATGATAATAATGGTTTCTTAGTATGATCCAATATCA
AAGGAAATGATAGCATTGAAGGATGAGACTAATCCAATTGAGGAGTGGCAGCATATAGAACAGCTAAAGG
GTAGTGCTGAAGGAAGCATACGATACCCCGCATGGAATGGGATAATATCACAGGAGGTACTAGACTACCT
TTCATCCTACATAAATAGACGCATATAAGTACGCATTTAAGCATAAACACGCACTATGCCGTTCTTCTCA
TGTATATATATATACAGGCAACACGCAGATATAGGTGCGACGTGAACAGTGAGCTGTATGTGCGCAGCTC
GCGTTGCATTTTCGGAAGCGCTCGTTTTCGGAAACGCTTTGAAGTTCCTATTCCGAAGTTCCTATTCTCT
AGAAAGTATAGGAACTTCAGAGCGCTTTTGAAAACCAAAAGCGCTCTGAAGACGCACTTTCAAAAAACCA
AAAACGCACCGGACTGTAACGAGCTACTAAAATATTGCGAATACCGCTTCCACAAACATTGCTCAAAAGT
ATCTCTTTGCTATATATCTCTGTGCTATATCCCTATATAACCTACCCATCCACCTTTCGCTCCTTGAACT
TGCATCTAAACTCGACCTCTACATTTTTTATGTTTATCTCTAGTATTACTCTTTAGACAAAAAAATTGTA
GTAAGAACTATTCATAGAGTGAATCGAAAACAATACGAAAATGTAAACATTTCCTATACGTAGTATATAG
AGACNAAATAGAAGAAACCGTTCATAATTTTCTGACCAATGAAGAATCATCAACGCTATCACTTTCTGTT
CACAAAGTATGCGCAATCCACATCGGTATAGAATATAATCGGGGATGCCTTTATCTT
